>Addgene plasmid #200849 | pMSIP103: pTarget(CyCAST) | addgene full sequence | sequence record 399433 | Addgene NGS Result
CGGGGCGGAGATTTCCTGGAAGATGCCAGGAAGATACTTAACAGGGAAGTGAGAGGGCCGCGGCAAAGCC
GTTTTTCCATAGGCTCCGCCCCCCTGACAAGCATCACGAAATCTGACGCTCAAATCAGTGGTGGCGAAAC
CCGACAGGACTATAAAGATACCAGGCGTTTCCCCCTGGCGGCTCCCTCGTGCGCTCTCCTGTTCCTGCCT
TTCGGTTTACCGGTGTCATTCCGCTGTTATGGCCGCGTTTGTCTCATTCCACGCCTGACACTCAGTTCCG
GGTAGGCAGTTCGCTCCAAGCTGGACTGTATGCACGAACCCCCCGTTCAGTCCGACCGCTGCGCCTTATC
CGGTAACTATCGTCTTGAGTCCAACCCGGAAAGACATGCAAAAGCACCACTGGCAGCAGCCACTGGTAAT
TGATTTAGAGGAGTTAGTCTTGAAGTCATGCGCCGGTTAAGGCTAAACTGAAAGGACAAGTTTTGGTGAC
TGCGCTCCTCCAAGCCAGTTACCTCGGTTCAAAGAGTTGGTAGCTCAGAGAACCTTCGAAAAACCGCCCT
GCAAGGCGGTTTTTTCGTTTTCAGAGCAAGAGATTACGCGCAGACCAAAACGATCTCAAGAAGATCATCT
TATTAATATACGTAGTATCTACGATACGTAGTATCTACGATACGTAGCTAGTTGAGAAGTCATTTAATAA
GGCCACTGTTAAACGTAGATATATCTACGCGTAGATATATCTACGATACGTAGCGGCCGACGCGCTGGGC
TACGTCTTTAATGGGCAGCGCCCACATACGCAGCGATTTCCAACAGCTTGAGGCGGAAGCTTTAATGCGG
TAGTTTATCACAGTTAAATTGCTAACGCAGTCAGGCACCGTGTATGAAATCTAACAATGCGCTCATCGTC
ATCCTCGGCACCGTCACCCTGGATGCTGTAGGCATAGGCTTGGTTATGCCGGTACTGCCGGGCCTCTTGC
GGGATATCGTCCATTCCGACAGCATCGCCAGTCACTATGGCGTGCTGCTAGCGCTATATGCGTTGATGCA
ATTTCTATGCGCACCCGTTCTCGGAGCACTGTCCGACCGCTTTGGCCGCCGCCCAGTCCTGCTCGCTTCG
CTACTTGGAGCCACTATCGACTACGCGATCATGGCGACCACACCCGTCCTGTGGATCCTCTACGCCGGAC
GCATCGTGGCCGGCATCACCGGCGCCACAGGTGCGGTTGCTGGCGCCTATATCGCCGACATCACCGATGG
GGAAGATCGGGCCTGCCACCATACCCACGCCGAAACAAGCGCCCTGCACCATTATGTTCCGGATCTGCAT
CGCAGGATGCTGCTGGCTACCCTGTGGAACACCTACATCTGTATTAACGAAGCGCTAACCGTTTTTATCA
GGCTCTGGGAGGCAGAATAAATGATCATATCGTCAATTATTACCTCCACGGGGAGAGCCTGAGCAAACTG
GCCTCAGGCATTTGAGAAGCACACGGTCACACTGCTTCCGGTAGTCAATAAACCGGTAAACCAGCAATAG
ACATAAGCGGCTATTTAACGACCCTGCCCTGAACCGACGACCGGGTCGAATTTGCTTTCGAATTTCTGCC
ATTCATCCGCTTATTATCACTTATTCAGGCGTAGCAACCAGGCGTTTAAGGGCACCAATAACTGCCTTAA
AAAAATTACGCCCCGCCCTGCCACTCATCGCAGTACTGTTGTAATTCATTAAGCATTCTGCCGACATGGA
AGCCATCACAAACGGCATGATGAACCTGAATCGCCAGCGGCATCAGCACCTTGTCGCCTTGCGTATAATA
TTTGCCCATGGTGAAAACGGGGGCGAAGAAGTTGTCCATATTGGCCACGTTTAAATCAAAACTGGTGAAA
CTCACCCAGGGATTGGCTGAGACGAAAAACATATTCTCAATAAACCCTTTAGGGAAATAGGCCAGGTTTT
CACCGTAACACGCCACATCTTGCGAATATATGTGTAGAAACTGCCGGAAATCGTCGTGGTATTCACTCCA
GAGCGATGAAAACGTTTCAGTTTGCTCATGGAAAACGGTGTAACAAGGGTGAACACTATCCCATATCACC
AGCTCACCGTCTTTCATTGCCATACGGAATTCCGGATGAGCATTCATCAGGCGGGCAAGAATGTGAATAA
AGGCCGGATAAAACTTGTGCTTATTTTTCTTTACGGTCTTTAAAAAGGCCGTAATATCCAGCTGAACGGT
CTGGTTATAGGTACATTGAGCAACTGACTGAAATGCCTCAAAATGTTCTTTACGATGCCATTGGGATATA
TCAACGGTGGTATATCCAGTGATTTTTTTCTCCATTTTAGCTTCCTTAGCTCCTGAAAATCTCGATAACT
CAAAAAATACGCCCGGCGGATGTGGTGGAATTGGTAGACACGCACGTTTGAGGGGCGTGTGGCGTAAGCC
TTGCGAGTTCGATTCTCGCCATCCGCAGTAGTGATCTTATTTCATTATGGTGAAAGTTGGAACCTCTTAC
GTGCCGATCAACGTCTCATTTTCGCCAAAAGTTGGCCCAGGGCTTCCCGGTATCAACAGGGACACCAGGA
TTTATTTATTCTGCGAAGTGATCTTCCGTCACAGGTATTTATTCGGCGCAAAGTGCGTCGGGTGATGCTG
CCAACTTACTGATTTAGTGTATGATGGTGTTTTTGAGGTGCTCCAGTGGCTTCTGTTTCTATCAGCTGTC
CCTCCTGTTCAGCTACTGACGGGGTGGTGCGTAACGGCAAAAGCACCGCCGGACATCAGCGCTAGCGGAG
TGTATACTGGCTTACTATGTTGGCACTGATGAGGGTGTCAGTGAAGTGCTTCATGTGGCAGGAGAAAAAA
GGCTGCACCGGTGCGTCAGCAGAATATGTGATACAGGATATATTCCGCTTCCTCGCTCACTGACTCGCTA
CGCTCGGTCGTTCGACTGCGGCGAGCGGAAATGGCTTACGAA
Features (pLannotate 1.2.2; 9 found; start..end, strand, type, name):
     74..619     -  rep_origin     p15A ori: Plasmids containing the medium-copy-number p15A origin of replication can be propagated in E. coli cells that contain a second plasmid with the ColE1 origin.
    884..1272    +  CDS            TcR (fragment): tetracycline efflux protein; tet; confers resistance to tetracycline
   1289..1387    +  CDS            YPB2_ECOLX (fragment): Protein predicted: Swiss-Prot protein existence level 4. From Escherichia coli.
   1686..2345    -  CDS            CmR: chloramphenicol acetyltransferase; cat; confers resistance to chloramphenicol
   2346..2396    -  promoter       cat promoter (fragment): promoter of the E. coli cat gene encoding chloramphenicol acetyltransferase
   2395..2476    +  ncRNA          tRNA: Accession: RF00005 - tRNA
   2478..2530    -  promoter       cat promoter (fragment): promoter of the E. coli cat gene encoding chloramphenicol acetyltransferase
   2651..2794    +  mobile_element IS1 (fragment): prokaryotic transposable element IS1
   2913..2968    -  rep_origin     RSF ori (fragment): Plasmids containing the RSF 1030 origin of replication can be propagated in E. coli cells that contain additional plasmids with compatible origins.
