[The description below was written by a language model from this plasmid's Addgene catalogue record and pLannotate feature annotations shown in this document.]
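Description:
pMSIP103: pTarget(CyCAST) is a small (about 3 kb) bacterial target plasmid built on the pACYC184 backbone. It serves as the DNA substrate into which a CRISPR-associated transposon (CAST) from Cyanothece, here called CyCAST, can insert. It replicates in E. coli from the p15A origin, a low- to medium-copy origin compatible with ColE1-type plasmids. This lets it be maintained alongside separate plasmids, such as ones carrying the transposition machinery or the donor element. Selection is by chloramphenicol, through a complete chloramphenicol acetyltransferase (CmR) gene. The tetracycline resistance gene of pACYC184 survives only as a fragment and should not be functional. The short IS1 and RSF-origin-like fragments in the annotation appear to be backbone remnants rather than working parts.

The payload consists of two target elements rather than an expressed gene. The first is a synthetic segment, introduced by Gibson cloning, that combines a PAM suitable for CyCAST with the CyPSP1 protospacer, providing a site for crRNA-guided targeting. This segment is not annotated in the feature table, so its position cannot be given from the record. The second is a tRNA-Leu sequence from Cyanothece sp. PCC 7425, described in the record as the attachment site for the transposon. The table shows an approximately 80 nt tRNA feature that splits the cat promoter annotation into two fragments just upstream of CmR. The record does not say whether this placement affects marker expression.

With both site types on one plasmid, it is suited to transposition assays comparing or detecting CyCAST insertion at its native-type tRNA attachment site and at a guide-specified protospacer, in the context of studying target selection in Tn7-like transposons.
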