Addgene plasmid #200849: pMSIP103: pTarget(CyCAST)
Purpose: Target plasmid containing CyPSP1 and attachement site for CyCAST.
Depositing lab: Feng Zhang. Depositing organization: Broad Institute. Publication: Modularity and diversity of target selectors in Tn7 transposons. Faure G, Saito M, Benler S, Peng I, Wolf YI, Strecker J, Altae-Tran H, Neumann E, Li D, Makarova KS, Macrae RK, Koonin EV, Zhang F. Mol Cell. 2023 Jun 15;83(12):2122-2136.e10. doi: 10.1016/j.molcel.2023.05.013. Epub 2023 Jun 1. PubMed 37267947.
Backbone
  Vector backbone: pACYC184
  Vector type: Bacterial Expression
Growth in bacteria
  Bacterial resistance: Chloramphenicol, 25 μg/mL
  Growth temperature: 37°C
  Growth strain: NEB Stable
  Copy number: Low Copy
Gene/Insert 1
  Gene/Insert name: PAM for CyCAST + CyPSP1
  Species: Synthetic
  Cloning method: Gibson Cloning
Gene/Insert 2
  Gene/Insert name: tRNA-Leu
  Species: Cyanothece sp. PCC 7425
Terms and licenses: Academic/Nonprofit Terms; Industry Terms: Not Available to Industry
How to cite: pMSIP103: pTarget(CyCAST) was a gift from Feng Zhang (Addgene plasmid # 200849 ; http://n2t.net/addgene:200849 ; RRID:Addgene_200849)
